Addgene plasmid #196360: pKM263-Rpn13
Purpose: protein expression of the GST-tagged PRU domain
Depositing lab: Stefan Knapp. Depositing organization: Goethe-Universitaet Frankfurt am Main.
Backbone
  Vector backbone: pKM263
  Vector type: Bacterial Expression
Growth in bacteria
  Bacterial resistance: Ampicillin, 100 μg/mL
  Growth temperature: 37°C
  Growth strain: DH5alpha
  Copy number: Unknown
Gene/Insert
  Gene/Insert name: Rpn13 PRU domain
  Species: H. sapiens (human)
  Mutation: contains only T2-L150
  Promoter: T7
  Tag / fusion protein: His6-GST-TEV (N terminal on insert)
  Cloning method: Gibson Cloning
Terms and licenses: Academic/Nonprofit Terms; Industry Terms: Not Available to Industry
How to cite: pKM263-Rpn13 was a gift from Stefan Knapp (Addgene plasmid # 196360 ; http://n2t.net/addgene:196360 ; RRID:Addgene_196360)
