[The description below was written by a language model from this plasmid's Addgene catalogue record and pLannotate feature annotations shown in this document.]
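Description:
pKM263-Rpn13 is a bacterial expression plasmid of about 5.6 kb, built on the pKM263 backbone, for producing the PRU domain of human Rpn13 (ADRM1, a component of the 26S proteasome) as a GST fusion in E. coli. The backbone has a pBR322-like layout. It carries a ColE1/pMB1-type origin together with the bom mobility region and the rop gene, which generally holds copy number down, although the catalogue lists copy number as unknown. Selection is by ampicillin through the bla β-lactamase gene under its own promoter. The annotated tetracycline-resistance sequences are only fragments that flank the expression cassette, along with the tet promoter. They appear to be remnants of a tet gene interrupted by the cassette, and no tetracycline selection is recorded.

The expression cassette is driven by a T7 promoter followed by the efficient ribosome binding site from phage T7 gene 10, and it ends at a T7 terminator. Transcription therefore requires a host that supplies T7 RNA polymerase. No lac operator or lacI gene is annotated in the feature table. The open reading frame encodes an N-terminal 6xHis tag, Schistosoma japonicum glutathione S-transferase, and a short segment annotated as a capTEV fragment, which corresponds to the TEV protease recognition site named in the catalogue. This is followed by the ADRM1 fragment, described as residues T2 to L150 only and inserted by Gibson cloning. The arrangement allows the fusion to be captured on either nickel or glutathione resin, and TEV cleavage can then release the PRU domain from the tags. The stated purpose is recombinant expression of the GST-tagged PRU domain; the record does not specify downstream applications.
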