Features (pLannotate 1.2.2; 16 found; start..end, strand, type, name):
    104..208     +  promoter       AmpR promoter: bla
    209..1069    +  CDS            AmpR: β-lactamase; bla; confers resistance to ampicillin, carbenicillin, and related antibiotics
   1240..1828    +  rep_origin     ori: high-copy-number ColE1/pMB1/pBR322/pUC origin of replication
   2014..2153    -  misc_feature   bom: basis of mobility region from pBR322
   2255..2446    -  CDS            rop: Rop protein, which maintains plasmids at low copy number; rop
   2463..2843    +  CDS            YPB1_ECOLX: Protein predicted: Swiss-Prot protein existence level 4. From Escherichia coli.
   3085..3985    -  CDS            TcR (fragment): tetracycline efflux protein; tet; confers resistance to tetracycline
   4007..4025    +  promoter       T7 promoter: promoter for bacteriophage T7 RNA polymerase
   4057..4079    +  RBS            RBS: efficient ribosome binding site from bacteriophage T7 gene 10 (Olins and Rangwala, 1989)
   4090..4107    +  CDS            6xHis: 6xHis affinity tag
   4117..4762    +  CDS            GST (fragment): glutathione S-transferase from Schistosoma japonicum
   4764..4784    +  CDS            capTEV™ (fragment): composite tag for in vivo biotinylation, TEV protease cleavage, and 6xHis tagging
   4795..5265    +  CDS            ADRM1 (fragment): ADRM1_HUMAN - Also known as GP110. Experimental evidence at protein level: Swiss-Prot protein existence level 1. Component of the 26S proteasome, a multiprotein complex involved in the ATP-dependent degradation of ubiquitinated proteins. This complex plays a key role in the maintenance of protein homeostasis by removing misfolded or damaged proteins, which could impair cellular functions, and by removing proteins whose functions are no longer required. Therefore, the proteasome participates in numerous cellular processes, including cell cycle progression, apoptosis, or DNA damage repair. Withi
   5309..5356    +  terminator     T7 terminator: transcription terminator for bacteriophage T7 RNA polymerase
   5379..5483    -  CDS            TcR (fragment): tetracycline efflux protein; tet; confers resistance to tetracycline
   5531..5559    -  promoter       tet promoter: E. coli promoter for tetracycline efflux protein gene
>Addgene plasmid #196360 | pKM263-Rpn13 | addgene full sequence | sequence record 386182 | Addgene NGS Result
TTCTTGAAGACGAAAGGGCCTCGTGATACGCCTATTTTTATAGGTTAATGTCATGATAATAATGGTTTCT
TAGACGTCAGGTGGCACTTTTCGGGGAAATGTGCGCGGAACCCCTATTTGTTTATTTTTCTAAATACATT
CAAATATGTATCCGCTCATGAGACAATAACCCTGATAAATGCTTCAATAATATTGAAAAAGGAAGAGTAT
GAGTATTCAACATTTCCGTGTCGCCCTTATTCCCTTTTTTGCGGCATTTTGCCTTCCTGTTTTTGCTCAC
CCAGAAACGCTGGTGAAAGTAAAAGATGCTGAAGATCAGTTGGGTGCACGAGTGGGTTACATCGAACTGG
ATCTCAACAGCGGTAAGATCCTTGAGAGTTTTCGCCCCGAAGAACGTTTTCCAATGATGAGCACTTTTAA
AGTTCTGCTATGTGGCGCGGTATTATCCCGTGTTGACGCCGGGCAAGAGCAACTCGGTCGCCGCATACAC
TATTCTCAGAATGACTTGGTTGAGTACTCACCAGTCACAGAAAAGCATCTTACGGATGGCATGACAGTAA
GAGAATTATGCAGTGCTGCCATAACCATGAGTGATAACACTGCGGCCAACTTACTTCTGACAACGATCGG
AGGACCGAAGGAGCTAACCGCTTTTTTGCACAACATGGGGGATCATGTAACTCGCCTTGATCGTTGGGAA
CCGGAGCTGAATGAAGCCATACCAAACGACGAGCGTGACACCACGATGCCTGCAGCAATGGCAACAACGT
TGCGCAAACTATTAACTGGCGAACTACTTACTCTAGCTTCCCGGCAACAATTAATAGACTGGATGGAGGC
GGATAAAGTTGCAGGACCACTTCTGCGCTCGGCCCTTCCGGCTGGCTGGTTTATTGCTGATAAATCTGGA
GCCGGTGAGCGTGGGTCTCGCGGTATCATTGCAGCACTGGGGCCAGATGGTAAGCCCTCCCGTATCGTAG
TTATCTACACGACGGGGAGTCAGGCAACTATGGATGAACGAAATAGACAGATCGCTGAGATAGGTGCCTC
ACTGATTAAGCATTGGTAACTGTCAGACCAAGTTTACTCATATATACTTTAGATTGATTTAAAACTTCAT
TTTTAATTTAAAAGGATCTAGGTGAAGATCCTTTTTGATAATCTCATGACCAAAATCCCTTAACGTGAGT
TTTCGTTCCACTGAGCGTCAGACCCCGTAGAAAAGATCAAAGGATCTTCTTGAGATCCTTTTTTTCTGCG
CGTAATCTGCTGCTTGCAAACAAAAAAACCACCGCTACCAGCGGTGGTTTGTTTGCCGGATCAAGAGCTA
CCAACTCTTTTTCCGAAGGTAACTGGCTTCAGCAGAGCGCAGATACCAAATACTGTCCTTCTAGTGTAGC
CGTAGTTAGGCCACCACTTCAAGAACTCTGTAGCACCGCCTACATACCTCGCTCTGCTAATCCTGTTACC
AGTGGCTGCTGCCAGTGGCGATAAGTCGTGTCTTACCGGGTTGGACTCAAGACGATAGTTACCGGATAAG
GCGCAGCGGTCGGGCTGAACGGGGGGTTCGTGCACACAGCCCAGCTTGGAGCGAACGACCTACACCGAAC
TGAGATACCTACAGCGTGAGCTATGAGAAAGCGCCACGCTTCCCGAAGGGAGAAAGGCGGACAGGTATCC
GGTAAGCGGCAGGGTCGGAACAGGAGAGCGCACGAGGGAGCTTCCAGGGGGAAACGCCTGGTATCTTTAT
AGTCCTGTCGGGTTTCGCCACCTCTGACTTGAGCGTCGATTTTTGTGATGCTCGTCAGGGGGGCGGAGCC
TATGGAAAAACGCCAGCAACGCGGCCTTTTTACGGTTCCTGGCCTTTTGCTGGCCTTTTGCTCACATGTT
CTTTCCTGCGTTATCCCCTGATTCTGTGGATAACCGTATTACCGCCTTTGAGTGAGCTGATACCGCTCGC
CGCAGCCGAACGACCGAGCGCAGCGAGTCAGTGAGCGAGGAAGCGGAAGAGCGCCTGATGCGGTATTTTC
TCCTTACGCATCTGTGCGGTATTTCACACCGCAATGGTGCACTCTCAGTACAATCTGCTCTGATGCCGCA
TAGTTAAGCCAGTATACACTCCGCTATCGCTACGTGACTGGGTCATGGCTGCGCCCCGACACCCGCCAAC
ACCCGCTGACGCGCCCTGACGGGCTTGTCTGCTCCCGGCATCCGCTTACAGACAAGCTGTGACCGTCTCC
GGGAGCTGCATGTGTCAGAGGTTTTCACCGTCATCACCGAAACGCGCGAGGCAGCTGCGGTAAAGCTCAT
CAGCGTGGTCGTGAAGCGATTCACAGATGTCTGCCTGTTCATCCGCGTCCAGCTCGTTGAGTTTCTCCAG
AAGCGTTAATGTCTGGCTTCTGATAAAGCGGGCCATGTTAAGGGCGGTTTTTTCCTGTTTGGTCACTGAT
GCCTCCGTGTAAGGGGGATTTCTGTTCATGGGGGTAATGATACCGATGAAACGAGAGAGGATGCTCACGA
TACGGGTTACTGATGATGAACATGCCCGGTTACTGGAACGTTGTGAGGGTAAACAACTGGCGGTATGGAT
GCGGCGGGACCAGAGAAAAATCACTCAGGGTCAATGCCAGCGCTTCGTTAATACAGATGTAGGTGTTCCA
CAGGGTAGCCAGCAGCATCCTGCGATGCAGATCCGGAACATAATGGTGCAGGGCGCTGACTTCCGCGTTT
CCAGACTTTACGAAACACGGAAACCGAAGACCATTCATGTTGTTGCTCAGGTCGCAGACGTTTTGCAGCA
GCAGTCGCTTCACGTTCGCTCGCGTATCGGTGATTCATTCTGCTAACCAGTAAGGCAACCCCGCCAGCCT
AGCCGGGTCCTCAACGACAGGAGCACGATCATGCGCACCCGTGGCCAGGACCCAACGCTGCCCGAGATGC
GCCGCGTGCGGCTGCTGGAGATGGCGGACGCGATGGATATGTTCTGCCAAGGGTTGGTTTGCGCATTCAC
AGTTCTCCGCAAGAATTGATTGGCTCCAATTCTTGGAGTGGTGAATCCGTTAGCGAGGTGCCGCCGGCTT
CCATTCAGGTCGAGGTGGCCCGGCTCCATGCACCGCGACGCAACGCGGGGAGGCAGACAAGGTATAGGGC
GGCGCCTACAATCCATGCCAACCCGTTCCATGTGCTCGCCGAGGCGGCATAAATCGCCGTGACGATCAGC
GGTCCAATGATCGAAGTTAGGCTGGTAAGAGCCGCGAGCGATCCTTGAAGCTGTCCCTGATGGTCGTCAT
CTACCTGCCTGGACAGCATGGCCTGCAACGCGGGCATCCCGATGCCGCCGGAAGCGAGAAGAATCATAAT
GGGGAAGGCCATCCAGCCTCGCGTCGCGAACGCCAGCAAGACGTAGCCCAGCGCGTCGGCCGCCATGCCG
GCGATAATGGCCTGCTTCTCGCCGAAACGTTTGGTGGCGGGACCAGTGACGAAGGCTTGAGCGAGGGCGT
GCAAGATTCCGAATACCGCAAGCGACAGGCCGATCATCGTCGCGCTCCAGCGAAAGCGGTCCTCGCCGAA
AATGACCCAGAGCGCTGCCGGCACCTGTCCTACGAGTTGCATGATAAAGAAGACAGTCATAAGTGCGGCG
ACGATAGTCATGCCCCGCGCCCACCGGAAGGAGCTGACTGGGTTGAAGGCTCTCAAGGGCATCGGTCGAC
GCTCTCCCTTATGCGACTCCTGCATTAGGAAGCAGCCCAGTAGTAGGTTGAGGCCGTTGAGCACCGCCGC
CGCAAGGAATGGTGCATGCAAGGAGATGGCGCCCAACAGTCCCCCGGCCACGGGGCCTGCCACCATACCC
ACGCCGAAACAAGCGCTCATGAGCCCGAAGTGGCGAGCCCGATCTTCCCCATCGGTGATGTCGGCGATAT
AGGCGCCAGCAACCGCACCTGTGGCGCCGGTGATGCCGGCCACGATGCGTCCGGCGTAGAGGATCGAGAT
CTCGATCCCGCGAAATTAATACGACTCACTATAGGGAGACCACAACGGTTTCCCTCTAGAAATAATTTTG
TTTAACTTTAAGAAGGAGATATACATATGCACCATCACCATCACCATGCTAGCTTCATGTCCCCTATACT
AGGTTATTGGAAAATTAAGGGCCTTGTGCAACCCACTCGACTTCTTTTGGAATATCTTGAAGAAAAATAT
GAAGAGCATTTGTATGAGCGCGATGAAGGTGATAAATGGCGAAACAAAAAGTTTGAATTGGGTTTGGAGT
TTCCCAATCTTCCTTATTATATTGATGGTGATGTTAAATTAACACAGTCTATGGCCATCATACGTTATAT
AGCTGACAAGCACAACATGTTGGGTGGTTGTCCAAAAGAGCGTGCAGAGATTTCAATGCTTGAAGGAGCG
GTTTTGGATATTAGATACGGTGTTTCGAGAATTGCATATAGTAAAGACTTTGAAACTCTCAAAGTTGATT
TTCTTAGCAAGCTACCTGAAATGCTGAAAATGTTCGAAGATCGTTTATGTCATAAAACATATTTAAATGG
TGATCATGTAACCCATCCTGACTTCATGTTGTATGACGCTCTTGATGTTGTTTTATACATGGACCCAATG
TGCCTGGATGCGTTCCCAAAATTAGTTTGTTTTAAAAAACGTATTGAAGCTATCCCACAAATTGATAAGT
ACTTGAAATCCAGCAAGTATATAGCATGGCCTTTGCAGGGCTGGCAAGCCACGTTTGGTGGTGGCGACCA
TCTCGAGAATCTTTATTTTCAGGGCGCCATGGGCACCACCAGCGGTGCGCTGTTTCCGAGCCTGGTGCCG
GGTAGCCGTGGCGCGAGCAACAAATACCTGGTTGAGTTTCGTGCGGGCAAGATGAGCCTGAAAGGCACCA
CCGTGACCCCGGACAAGCGTAAAGGTCTGGTTTATATCCAGCAAACCGACGATAGCCTGATTCACTTCTG
CTGGAAAGATCGTACCAGCGGCAACGTGGAGGACGATCTGATCATTTTCCCGGACGATTGCGAATTTAAG
CGTGTTCCGCAGTGCCCGAGCGGTCGTGTGTACGTTCTGAAGTTTAAAGCGGGCAGCAAGCGTCTGTTCT
TTTGGATGCAGGAGCCGAAAACCGACCAAGATGAGGAACACTGCCGTAAGGTGAACGAATATCTGAACAA
CCCGCCGATGCCGGGTGCGCTGGGTGCGAGCGGTAGCAGCGGTCATGAACTGAGCGCGCTGTAAGGATCC
GGCTGCTAACAAAGCCCGAAAGGAAGCTGAGTTGGCTGCTGCCACCGCTGAGCAATAACTAGCATAACCC
CTTGGGGCCTCTAAACGGGTCTTGAGGGGTTTTTTGCTGAAAGGAGGAACTATATCCGGATATCCCGCAA
GAGGCCCGGCAGTACCGGCATAACCAAGCCTATGCCTACAGCATCCAGGGTGACGGTGCCGAGGATGACG
ATGAGCGCATTGTTAGATTTCATACACGGTGCCTGACTGCGTTAGCAATTTAACTGTGATAAACTACCGC
ATTAAAGCTTATCGATGATAAGCTGTCAAACATGAGAA
